>Addgene plasmid #66478 | PK1-Tango | depositor partial sequence | sequence record 113569 | empty Tango
GACGGATCGGGAGATCTCCCGATCCCCTATGGTGCACTCTCAGTACAATCTGCTCTGATGCCGCATAGTT
AAGCCAGTATCTGCTCCCTGCTTGTGTGTTGGAGGTCGCTGAGTAGTGCGCGAGCAAAATTTAAGCTACA
ACAAGGCAAGGCTTGACCGACAATTGCATGAAGAATCTGCTTAGGGTTAGGCGTTTTGCGCTGCTTCGCG
ATGTACGGGCCAGATATACGCGTTGACATTGATTATTGACTAGTTATTAATAGTAATCAATTACGGGGTC
ATTAGTTCATAGCCCATATATGGAGTTCCGCGTTACATAACTTACGGTAAATGGCCCGCCTGGCTGACCG
CCCAACGACCCCCGCCCATTGACGTCAATAATGACGTATGTTCCCATAGTAACGCCAATAGGGACTTTCC
ATTGACGTCAATGGGTGGAGTATTTACGGTAAACTGCCCACTTGGCAGTACATCAAGTGTATCATATGCC
AAGTACGCCCCCTATTGACGTCAATGACGGTAAATGGCCCGCCTGGCATTATGCCCAGTACATGACCTTA
TGGGACTTTCCTACTTGGCAGTACATCTACGTATTAGTCATCGCTATTACCATGGTGATGCGGTTTTGGC
AGTACATCAATGGGCGTGGATAGCGGTTTGACTCACGGGGATTTCCAAGTCTCCACCCCATTGACGTCAA
TGGGAGTTTGTTTTGGCACCAAAATCAACGGGACTTTCCAAAATGTCGTAACAACTCCGCCCCATTGACG
CAAATGGGCGGTAGGCGTGTACGGTGGGAGGTCTATATAAGCAGAGCTCTCTGGCTAACTAGAGAACCCA
CTGCTTACTGGCTTATCGAAATTAATACGACTCACTATAGGGAGACCCAAGCTGGCTAGCGTTTAAACTT
AAGCTTGGTACCGAGCTCGGATCCACTAGTCCAGTGTGGTGGAATTCTGCAGATATCCAGCACAGTGGCG
GCCGCGCCACCATGAAGACGATCATCGCCCTGAGCTACATCTTCTGCCTGGTATTCGCCGACTACAAGGA
CGATGATGACGCCAGCATCGATACCGGTGGACGCACCCCACCCAGCCTGGGTCCCCAAGATGAGTCCTGC
ACCACCGCCAGCTCCTCCCTGGCCAAGGACACTTCATCGACCGGTGAGAACCTGTACTTCCAGCTAAGAT
TAGATAAAAGTAAAGTGATTAACAGCGCATTAGAGCTGCTTAATGAGGTCGGAATCGAAGGTTTAACAAC
CCGTAAACTCGCCCAGAAGCTAGGTGTAGAGCAGCCTACATTGTATTGGCATGTAAAAAATAAGCGGGCT
TTGCTCGACGCCTTAGCCATTGAGATGTTAGATAGGCACCATACTCACTTTTGCCCTTTAGAAGGGGAAA
GCTGGCAAGATTTTTTACGTAATAACGCTAAAAGTTTTAGATGTGCTTTACTAAGTCATCGCGATGGAGC
AAAAGTACATTTAGGTACACGGCCTACAGAAAAACAGTATGAAACTCTCGAAAATCAATTAGCCTTTTTA
TGCCAACAAGGTTTTTCACTAGAGAATGCATTATATGCACTCAGCGCTGTGGGGCATTTTACTTTAGGTT
GCGTATTGGAAGATCAAGAGCATCAAGTCGCTAAAGAAGAAAGGGAAACACCTACTACTGATAGTATGCC
GCCATTATTACGACAAGCTATCGAATTATTTGATCACCAAGGTGCAGAGCCAGCCTTCTTATTCGGCCTT
GAATTGATCATATGCGGATTAGAAAAACAACTTAAATGTGAAAGTGGGTCCGCGTACAGCCGCGCGCGTA
CGAAAAACAATTACGGGTCTACCATCGAGGGCCTGCTCGATCTCCCGGACGACGACGCCCCCGAAGAGGC
GGGGCTGGCGGCTCCGCGCCTGTCCTTTCTCCCCGCGGGACACACGCGCAGACTGTCGACGGCCCCCCCG
ACCGATGTCAGCCTGGGGGACGAGCTCCACTTAGACGGCGAGGACGTGGCGATGGCGCATGCCGACGCGC
TAGACGATTTCGATCTGGACATGTTGGGGGACGGGGATTCCCCGGGTCCGGGATTTACCCCCCACGACTC
CGCCCCCTACGGCGCTCTGGATATGGCCGACTTCGAGTTTGAGCAGATGTTTACCGATGCCCTTGGAATT
GACGAGTACGGTGGGTAGCTCGAGTCTAGAGGGCCCGTTTAAACCCGCTGATCAGCCTCGACTGTGCCTT
CTAGTTGCCAGCCATCTGTTGTTTGCCCCTCCCCCGTGCCTTCCTTGACCCTGGAAGGTGCCACTCCCAC
TGTCCTTTCCTAATAAAATGAGGAAATTGCATCGCATTGTCTGAGTAGGTGTCATTCTATTCTGGGGGGT
GGGGTGGGGCAGGACAGCAAGGGGGAGGATTGGGAAGACAATAGCAGGCATGCTGGGGATGCGGTGGGCT
CTATGGCTTCTGAGGCGGAAAGAACCAGCTGGGGCTCTAGGGGGTATCCCC
[124 nt withheld, positions 2502-2625]
C
[91 nt withheld, positions 2627-2717]
A
[49 nt withheld, positions 2719-2767]
CCTTTGACGTTGGAGTCCACGTTCTTT
[37 nt withheld, positions 2795-2831]
ACCCTATCTCGGTCTATTCTTTTGATTTATAAGGGATTTTGCCGATTTCGGCCTATTGGTTAAAAAATGA
GCTGATTTAACAAAAATTTAACGCGAATTAATTCTGTGGAATGTGTGTCAGTTAGGGTGTGGAAAGTCCC
CAGGCTCCCCAGCAGGCAGAAGTATGCAAAGCATGCATCTCAATTAGTCAGCAACCAGGTGTGGAAAGTC
CCCAGGCTCCCCAGCAGGCAGAAGTATGCAAAGCATGCATCTCAATTAGTCAGCAACCATAGTCCCGCCC
CTAACTCCGCCCATCCCGCCCCTAACTCCGCCCAGTTCCGCCCATTCTCCGCCCCATGGCTGACTAATTT
TTTTTATTTATGCAGAGGCCGAGGCCGCCTCTGCCTCTGAGCTATTCCAGAAGTAGTGAGGAGGCTTTTT
TGGAGGCCTAGGCTTTTGCAAAAAGCTCCCGGGAGCTTGTATATCCATTTTCGGATCTGATCAAGAGACA
GGATGAGGATCGTTTCGCATGATTGAACAAGATGGATTGCACGCAGGTTCTCCGGCCGCTTGGGTGGAGA
GGCTATTCGGCTATGACTGGGCACAACAGACAATCGGCTGCTCTGATGCCGCCGTGTTCCGGCTGTCAGC
GCAGGGGCGCCCGGTTCTTTTTGTCAAGACCGACCTGTCCGGTGCCCTGAATGAACTGCAGGACGAGGCA
GCGCGGCTATCGTGGCTGGCCACGACGGGCGTTCCTTGCGCAGCTGTGCTCGACGTTGTCACTGAAGCGG
GAAGGGACTGGCTGCTATTGGGCGAAGTGCCGGGGCAGGATCTCCTGTCATCTCACCTTGCTCCTGCCGA
GAAAGTATCCATCATGGCTGATGCAATGCGGCGGCTGCATACGCTTGATCCGGCTACCTGCCCATTCGAC
CACCAAGCGAAACATCGCATCGAGCGAGCACGTACTCGGATGGAAGCCGGTCTTGTCGATCAGGATGATC
TGGACGAAGAGCATCAGGGGCTCGCGCCAGCCGAACTGTTCGCCAGGCTCAAGGCGCGCATGCCCGACGG
CGAGGATCTCGTCGTGACCCATGGCGATGCCTGCTTGCCGAATATCATGGTGGAAAATGGCCGCTTTTCT
GGATTCATCGACTGTGGCCGGCTGGGTGTGGCGGACCGCTATCAGGACATAGCGTTGGCTACCCGTGATA
TTGCTGAAGAGCTTGGCGGCGAATGGGCTGACCGCTTCCTCGTGCTTTACGGTATCGCCGCTCCCGATTC
GCAGCGCATCGCCTTCTATCGCCTTCTTGACGAGTTCTTCTGAGCGGGACTCTGGGGTTCGAAATGACCG
ACCAAGCGACGCCCAACCTGCCATCACGAGATTTCGATTCCACCGCCGCCTTCTATGAAAGGTTGGGCTT
CGGAATCGTTTTCCGGGACGCCGGCTGGATGATCCTCCAGCGCGGGGATCTCATGCTGGAGTTCTTCGCC
CACCCCAACTTGTTTATTGCAGCTTATAATGGTTACAAATAAAGCAATAGCATCACAAATTTCACAAATA
AAGCATTTTTTTCACTGCATTCTAGTTGTGGTTTGTCCAAACTCATCAATGTATCTTATCATGTCTGTAT
ACCGTCGACCTCTAGCTAGAGCTTGGCGTAATCATGGTCATAGCTGTTTCCTGTGTGAAATTGTTATCCG
CTCACAATTCCACACAACATACGAGCCGGAAGCATAAAGTGTAAAGCCTGGGGTGCCTAATGAGTGAGCT
AACTCACATTAATTGCGTTGCGCTCACTGCCCGCTTTCCAGTCGGGAAACCTGTCGTGCCAGCTGCATTA
ATGAATCGGCCAACGCGCGGGGAGAGGCGGTTTGCGTATTGGGCGCTCTTCCGCTTCCTCGCTCACTGAC
TCGCTGCGCTCGGTCGTTCGGCTGCGGCGAGCGGTATCAGCTCACTCAAAGGCGGTAATACGGTTATCCA
CAGAATCAGGGGATAACGCAGGAAAGAACATGTGAGCAAAAGGCCAGCAAAAGGCCAGGAACCGTAAAAA
GGCCGCGTTGCTGGCGTTTTTCCATAGGCTCCGCCCCCCTGACGAGCATCACAAAAATCGACGCTCAAGT
CAGAGGTGGCGAAACCCGACAGGACTATAAAGATACCAGGCGTTTCCCCCTGGAAGCTCCCTCGTGCGCT
CTCCTGTTCCGACCCTGCCGCTTACCGGATACCTGTCCGCCTTTCTCCCTTCGGGAAGCGTGGCGCTTTC
TCATAGCTCACGCTGTAGGTATCTCAGTTCGGTGTAGGTCGTTCGCTCCAAGCTGGGCTGTGTGCACGAA
CCCCCCGTTCAGCCCGACCGCTGCGCCTTATCCGGTAACTATCGTCTTGAGTCCAACCCGGTAAGACACG
ACTTATCGCCACTGGCAGCAGCCACTGGTAACAGGATTAGCAGAGCGAGGTATGTAGGCGGTGCTACAGA
GTTCTTGAAGTGGTGGCCTAACTACGGCTACACTAGAAGAACAGTATTTGGTATCTGCGCTCTGCTGAAG
CCAGTTACCTTCGGAAAAAGAGTTGGTAGCTCTTGATCCGGCAAACAAACCACCGCTGGTAGCGGTTTTT
TTGTTTGCAAGCAGCAGATTACGCGCAGAAAAAAAGGATCTCAAGAAGATCCTTTGATCTTTTCTACGGG
GTCTGACGCTCAGTGGAACGAAAACTCACGTTAAGGGATTTTGGTCATGAGATTATCAAAAAGGATCTTC
ACCTAGATCCTTTTAAATTAAAAATGAAGTTTTAAATCAATCTAAAGTATATATGAGTAAACTTGGTCTG
ACAGTTACCAATGCTTAATCAGTGAGGCACCTATCTCAGCGATCTGTCTATTTCGTTCATCCATAGTTGC
CTGACTCCCCGTCGTGTAGATAACTACGATACGGGAGGGCTTACCATCTGGCCCCAGTGCTGCAATGATA
CCGCGAGACCCACGCTCACCGGCTCCAGATTTATCAGCAATAAACCAGCCAGCCGGAAGGGCCGAGCGCA
GAAGTGGTCCTGCAACTTTATCCGCCTCCATCCAGTCTATTAATTGTTGCCGGGAAGCTAGAGTAAGTAG
TTCGCCAGTTAATAGTTTGCGCAACGTTGTTGCCATTGCTACAGGCATCGTGGTGTCACGCTCGTCGTTT
GGTATGGCTTCATTCAGCTCCGGTTCCCAACGATCAAGGCGAGTTACATGATCCCCCATGTTGTGCAAAA
AAGCGGTTAGCTCCTTCGGTCCTCCGATCGTTGTCAGAAGTAAGTTGGCCGCAGTGTTATCACTCATGGT
TATGGCAGCACTGCATAATTCTCTTACTGTCATGCCATCCGTAAGATGCTTTTCTGTGACTGGTGAGTAC
TCAACCAAGTCATTCTGAGAATAGTGTATGCGGCGACCGAGTTGCTCTTGCCCGGCGTCAATACGGGATA
ATACCGCGCCACATAGCAGAACTTTAAAAGTGCTCATCATTGGAAAACGTTCTTCGGGGCGAAAACTCTC
AAGGATCTTACCGCTGTTGAGATCCAGTTCGATGTAACCCACTCGTGCACCCAACTGATCTTCAGCATCT
TTTACTTTCACCAGCGTTTCTGGGTGAGCAAAAACAGGAAGGCAAAATGCCGCAAAAAAGGGAATAAGGG
CGACACGGAAATGTTGAATACTCATACTCTTCCTTTTTCAATATTATTGAAGCATTTATCAGGGTTATTG
TCTCATGAGCGGATACATATTTGAATGTATTTAGAAAAATAAACAAATAGGGGTTCCGCGCACATTTCCC
CGAAAAGTGCCACCTGACGTC
