>Addgene plasmid #66478 | PK1-Tango | depositor partial sequence | sequence record 113570 | PK1
ATGGAGACAACAATGGGCTTTATGGATGATAACGCGACTAATACCTCCACGAGTTTCCTGTCCGTGCTTA
ACCCGCACGGTGCCCATGCCACGTCCTTCCCATTCAACTTCTCATACAGTGACTACGATATGCCCCTGGA
TGAGGATGAAGACGTGACTAACTCTCGGACTTTTTTTGCCGCCAAGATTGTTATCGGTATGGCTCTCGTC
GGAATCATGCTTGTCTGCGGTATTGGAAACTTTATTTTTATAGCGGCACTGGTACGGTACAAAAAACTGC
GGAATCTCACCAATCTGCTGATTGCTAACCTGGCGATCTCAGACTTCTTGGTCGCCATTGTTTGCTGTCC
TTTCGAGATGGATTACTATGTGGTGAGACAGCTGTCTTGGGAACACGGACATGTGCTCTGTACCAGTGTT
AACTATCTCAGGACCGTAAGTCTGTATGTTAGTACTAACGCGCTCCTTGCCATTGCTATTGACCGATATT
TGGCAATTGTACATCCACTTAGACCACGGATGAAGTGCCAGACTGCCACCGGGCTGATAGCCCTCGTGTG
GACAGTTAGTATCCTGATCGCCATCCCCTCAGCCTACTTTACCACAGAGACCGTCCTCGTGATTGTAAAA
TCACAGGAGAAGATCTTCTGCGGACAAATATGGCCCGTTGATCAGCAACTCTACTACAAGAGCTACTTCC
TGTTTATTTTCGGGATCGAGTTCGTGGGCCCAGTTGTCACCATGACCCTCTGTTACGCTAGAATCAGCAG
AGAGCTTTGGTTCAAAGCTGTACCTGGTTTCCAGACAGAACAGATCCGGAAGCGCCTGAGATGCAGGAGG
AAAACTGTCCTTGTCCTCATGTGTATCCTTACCGCCTATGTTCTGTGCTGGGCGCCTTTCTACGGGTTCA
CGATCGTTCGGGATTTCTTCCCAACAGTGTTCGTGAAGGAGAAGCATTATTTGACAGCCTTTTACATTGT
GGAGTGTATTGCTATGTCCAACTCTATGATCAACACGCTTTGTTTCGTTACCGTCAAGAACGATACCGTG
AAGTACTTCAAGAAAATTATGCTGCTGCACTGGAAGGCCTCTTACAATGGGGGAAAATCTTCAGCCGATC
TCGATCTGAAAACCATCGGCATGCCAGCGACCGAGGAGGTGGATTGCATTCGGCTCAAG
