>Addgene plasmid #66478 | PK1-Tango | addgene partial sequence | sequence record 120436 | CMV-F 5'-CGCAAATGGGCGGTAGGCGTG-3'
GCTCTCTGGCTAACTAGAGAACCCACTGCTTACTGGCTTATCGAAATTAATACGACTCACTATAGGGAGA
CCCAAGCTGGCTAGCGTTTAAACTTAAGCTTGGTACCGAGCTCGGATCCACTAGTCCAGTGTGGTGGAAT
TCTGCAGATATCCAGCACAGTGGCGGCCGCGCCACCATGAAGACGATCATCGCCCTGAGCTACATCTTCT
GCCTGGTATTCGCCGACTACAAGGACGATGATGACGCCAGCATCGATATGGAGACAACAATGGGCTTTAT
GGATGATAACGCGACTAATACCTCCACGAGTTTCCTGTCCGTGCTTAACCCGCACGGTGCCCATGCCACG
TCCTTCCCATTCAACTTCTCATACAGTGACTACGATATGCCCCTGGATGAGGATGAAGACGTGACTAACT
CTCGGACTTTTTTTGCCGCCAAGATTGTTATCGGTATGGCTCTCGTCGGAATCATGCTTGTCTGCGGTAT
TGGAAACTTTATTTTTATAGCGGCACTGGTACGGTACAAAAAACTGCGGAATCTCACCAATCTGCTGATT
GCTAACCTGGCGATCTCAGACTTCTTGGTCGCCATTGTTTGCTGTCCTTTCGAGATGGATTACTATGTGG
TGAGACAGCTGTCTTGGGAACACGGACATGTGCTCTGTACCAGTGTTAACTATCTCAGGACCGTAAGTCT
GTATGTTAGTACTAACGCGCTCCTTGCCATTGCTATTGACCGATATTTGGCAATTGTACATCCACTTAGA
CCACGGATGAAGTGCCAGACTGCCACCGGGCTGATAGCCCTCGTGTGGACAGTTAGTATCCTGATCGCCA
TCCCCTCAGCCTACTTTACCACAGAGACCGTCCTCGTGATTG
