>Addgene plasmid #66478 | PK1-Tango | addgene partial sequence | sequence record 120437 | Tet-R 5'-GGCGAGTTTACGGGTTGTTA-3'
GCTCTAATGCGCTGTTAATCACTTTACTTTTATCTAATCTTAGCTGGAAGTACAGGTTCTCACCGGTCGA
TGAAGTGTCCTTGGCCAGGGAGGAGCTGGCGGTGGTGCAGGACTCATCTTGGGGACCCAGGCTGGGTGGG
GTGCGTCCACCGGTATCGATCTTGAGCCGAATGCAATCCACCTCCTCGGTCGCTGGCATGCCGATGGTTT
TCAGATCGAGATCGGCTGAAGATTTTCCCCCATTGTAAGAGGCCTTCCAGTGCAGCAGCATAATTTTCTT
GAAGTACTTCACGGTATCGTTCTTGACGGTAACGAAACAAAGCGTGTTGATCATAGAGTTGGACATAGCA
ATACACTCCACAATGTAAAAGGCTGTCAAATAATGCTTCTCCTTCACGAACACTGTTGGGAAGAAATCCC
GAACGATCGTGAACCCGTAGAAAGGCGCCCAGCACAGAACATAGGCGGTAAGGATACACATGAGGACAAG
GACAGTTTTCCTCCTGCATCTCAGGCGCTTCCGGATCTGTTCTGTCTGGAAACCAGGTACAGCTTTGAAC
CAAAGCTCTCTGCTGATTCTAGCGTAACAGAGGGTCATGGTGACAACTGGGCCCACGAACTCGATCCCGA
AAATAAACAGGAAGTAGCTCTTGTAGTAGAGTTGCTGATCAACGGGCCATATTTGTCCGCAGAAGATCTT
CTCCTGTGATTTTACAATCACGAGGACGGTCTCTGTGGTAAAGTAGGCTGAGGGGATGGCGATCAGGATA
CTAACTGTCCACACGAGGGCTATCAGCCCGGTGGCAGTCTGGCACTTCATCCGTGGTCTAAGTGGATGTA
CAATTGCCAAATATCGGTCAATAGCAATGGCAAGGAGCGCGTTAGTACTAACATACAGACTTACGGTCCT
GAGATAGTTAACACTGGTACAGAGCACATGTCCGTGTTCCCAAGACAGCTGTCTCACCACATAGTAATCC
ATCTCGAAAGG
