[The description below was written by a language model from this plasmid's Addgene catalogue record.]
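Description:
PK1-Tango is a mammalian expression plasmid from the PRESTO-Tango collection, a set of constructs built to screen human G protein-coupled receptors in parallel through a transcriptional readout of arrestin recruitment. It is based on an "empty Tango" backbone of about 6.6 kb that was itself derived from pcDNA3.1(+). The plasmid is maintained at high copy in E. coli under ampicillin selection. A neomycin resistance marker allows G418 selection of transfected mammalian cells.

The insert is the human PK1 coding sequence (about 1.2 kb), presumably the prokineticin receptor 1, although the record gives only the short name. It is driven by the CMV promoter and carries an N-terminal FLAG tag supplied by the backbone, which is useful for detecting the expressed receptor. The insert was cloned using a 5′ NotI site, which is retained. The 3′ site is nominally XhoI, but the depositor notes that most vectors in the series instead carry XbaI downstream of the tTA sequence, so which site is present in a given plasmid is uncertain.

The mention of tTA and the stated purpose indicate the usual Tango arrangement, in which the receptor is fused at its C terminus to the tetracycline transactivator. When agonist binding triggers arrestin translocation to the receptor, tTA is released and activates a reporter gene in the assay cells. The record does not itemise the linker, protease cleavage site or other elements of this fusion, and no feature table is provided. The construct was produced under a programme that develops tools for understudied druggable proteins, and it is intended for ligand screening and pharmacological profiling of this receptor.
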