Addgene plasmid #66478: PK1-Tango
Purpose: Expression of G protein-coupled receptors for PRESTO-Tango: parallel receptorome expression and screening via transcriptional output, with transcriptional activation following arrestin translocation
Depositing lab: Bryan Roth. Publication: PRESTO-Tango as an open-source resource for interrogation of the druggable human GPCRome. Kroeze WK, Sassano MF, Huang XP, Lansu K, McCorvy JD, Giguere PM, Sciaky N, Roth BL. Nat Struct Mol Biol. 2015 May;22(5):362-9. doi: 10.1038/nsmb.3014. Epub 2015 Apr 20. PubMed 25895059.
Backbone
  Vector backbone: empty Tango
  Backbone size w/o insert (bp): 6632
  Vector type: Mammalian Expression
  Selectable markers: Neomycin (select with G418)
Growth in bacteria
  Bacterial resistance: Ampicillin, 100 μg/mL
  Growth temperature: 37°C
  Growth strain: DH5alpha
  Copy number: High Copy
Gene/Insert
  Gene/Insert name: PK1
  Species: H. sapiens (human)
  Insert size (bp): 1179
  Promoter: CMV
  Tag / fusion protein: FLAG (N terminal on backbone)
  Cloning method: Restriction Enzyme; 5′ cloning site NotI (not destroyed); 3′ cloning site XhoI (unknown if destroyed)
  Sequencing primers: 5′ CMV-F; 3′ Tet-R
Terms and licenses: Academic/Nonprofit Terms; Industry Terms: Not Available to Industry
Depositor comments: Please note: Most of the PRESTO-Tango vectors do not contain the XhoI cut site downstream of the tTA sequence and instead carry an XbaI site. If you need to perform an XhoI digest we recommend sequencing with a forward primer at the C-terminus of tTA to determine which of the two sites is present. Suggested primer: 5-gagctccacttagacggcgagg-3. Original backbone was pcDNA3.1(+). These plasmids were generated as part of the Illuminating the Druggable Genome (IDG) program sponsored by the NIH Common Fund. The goal of this program is to identify, gather, and distribute information and resources for proteins that currently are not well-studied yet belong to commonly drug-targeted protein families: protein kinases, non-olfactory G-protein coupled receptors (GPCRs), and ion channels. The IDG program is designed to develop fundamental research tools for understudied proteins, elucidate their function, and disseminate the IDG-related resources and data to the greater scientific community.
How to cite: PK1-Tango was a gift from Bryan Roth (Addgene plasmid # 66478 ; http://n2t.net/addgene:66478 ; RRID:Addgene_66478)
